Addgene plasmid #79922: pCMV-EPN-07
Purpose: Palm1-12GS-I3-01-myc-Late1
Depositing lab: Neil King. Depositing organization: University of Washington. Publication: Designed proteins induce the formation of nanocage-containing extracellular vesicles. Votteler J, Ogohara C, Yi S, Hsia Y, Nattermann U, Belnap DM, King NP, Sundquist WI. Nature. 2016 Dec 8;540(7632):292-295. doi: 10.1038/nature20607. Epub 2016 Nov 30. PubMed 27919066.
Backbone
  Vector backbone: pCMV
  Backbone size w/o insert (bp): 5443
  Modifications to backbone: Inserts were cloned into the Kpn1 and Xho1 sites
  Vector type: Mammalian Expression, Bacterial Expression
  Selectable markers: Neomycin (select with G418)
Growth in bacteria
  Bacterial resistance: Ampicillin, 100 μg/mL
  Growth temperature: 37°C
  Growth strain: DH5alpha
  Copy number: High Copy
Gene/Insert
  Gene/Insert name: EPN-07
Terms and licenses: Academic/Nonprofit Terms; Industry Terms: Not Available to Industry
How to cite: pCMV-EPN-07 was a gift from Neil King (Addgene plasmid # 79922 ; http://n2t.net/addgene:79922 ; RRID:Addgene_79922)
