[The description below was written by a language model from this plasmid's Addgene catalogue record.]
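Description:
pCMV-EPN-07 is a mammalian expression plasmid built on a pCMV backbone (about 5.4 kb without insert), with the coding sequence cloned between the KpnI and XhoI sites. It is maintained in E. coli as a high-copy plasmid under ampicillin selection and carries a neomycin resistance marker, allowing G418 selection of transfected mammalian cells. The record lists the vector type as both mammalian and bacterial expression. No feature table is provided, so the promoter is not explicitly stated, although the backbone name implies a cytomegalovirus immediate-early promoter. The origin of replication and polyadenylation elements are also not stated.

The insert, EPN-07, is a designed "enveloped protein nanocage" construct whose architecture is summarised as Palm1-12GS-I3-01-myc-Late1. Read from N- to C-terminus, this indicates a membrane-targeting element (Palm1, by its name presumably a palmitoylation signal), a 12-residue glycine-serine linker, the I3-01 self-assembling nanocage subunit, a myc epitope tag for detection, and a late-domain-type motif (Late1). Elements of that last kind recruit the host ESCRT budding machinery in the way viral late domains do. The record does not give the exact identity or source of the Palm1 and Late1 modules.

Together these parts combine membrane binding, self-assembly and ESCRT recruitment in a single polypeptide. According to the associated study, this lets designed proteins drive their own release from cells inside extracellular vesicles that contain nanocages. The plasmid is therefore suited to transfection experiments that examine vesicle biogenesis and release. As one of a numbered EPN series, it is probably useful for comparing alternative membrane-binding or late-domain modules.
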