>Addgene plasmid #79922 | pCMV-EPN-07 | addgene partial sequence | sequence record 162100 | CMV-F 5'-CGCAAATGGGCGGTAGGCGTG-3'
CTCTCTGGCTACTAGAGAACCCACTGCTTACTGGCTTATCGAAATTAATACGACTCACTATAGGGAGACC
CAAGCTGGCTAGCGTTTAAACGGGCCCTCTAGAATTATCGATCCGGAGGTACCATGGGTTGTATCAAGAG
CAAGCGCAAGGATAATTTGAACGGTTCTAAATCTGGCTCCGGCTCTGACTCTGGTAGCAAGATCGAAGAG
CTGTTCAAGAAACACAAGATCGTTGCCGTGCTGCGTGCCAATAGTGTGGAAGAAGCGAAAAAGAAAGCGC
TGGCGGTTTTCCTGGGCGGCGTTCATCTGATTGAAATTACCTTTACCGTGCCGGATGCGGATACCGTGAT
TAAGGAACTGAGCTTTCTGAAGGAAATGGGCGCGATTATTGGTGCGGGCACCGTGACCAGCGTGGAGCAG
TGCCGTAAAGCGGTGGAAAGTGGCGCCGAATTCATTGTGAGTCCGCACCTGGACGAGGAAATTAGCCAAT
TTTGCAAGGAGAAGGGTGTGTTCTATATGCCAGGCGTTATGACCCCGACCGAACTGGTGAAAGCCATGAA
ACTGGGCCATACCATCTTAAAACTGTTTCCGGGTGAGGTGGTGGGTCCGCAGTTTGTTAAAGCGATGAAA
GGTCCGTTTCCGAATGTGAAATTTGTGCCAACCGGCGGTGTTAATCTGGACAATGTGTGCGAATGGTTCA
AAGCGGGCGTGCTGGCCGTGGGCGTGGGCAGCGCGTTAGTGAAAGGCACCCCGGTGGAAGTGGCGGAAAA
GGCCAAGGCGTTCGTTGAGAAGATTCGTGGCTGCACCGAACAGAAACTGATTAGCGAAGAAGATCTGCAG
TCTCGTCCGGAACCGACCGCACCGCCGGAAGAATCTTTCCGTTCTGGTGTTGAAACCACCACGCCACCGC
AAAAACAGGAGCCGATCGACAAAGAACTGTACCCGCTGACCTCTCTGCGTTCTCTGTTCGGTAACGACCC
GTCTTCTCAGTGACTCGAGAA
