>Addgene plasmid #79922 | pCMV-EPN-07 | addgene partial sequence | sequence record 162101 | Bglob-pA-R 5'-ttttggcagagggaaaaaga-3'
GGGTCGTTACCGAACAGAGAACGCAGAGAGGTCAGCGGGTACAGTTCTTTGTCGATCGGCTCCTGTTTTT
GCGGTGGCGTGGTGGTTTCAACACCAGAACGGAAAGATTCTTCCGGCGGTGCGGTCGGTTCCGGACGAGA
CTGCAGATCTTCTTCGCTAATCAGTTTCTGTTCGGTGCAGCCACGAATCTTCTCAACGAACGCCTTGGCC
TTTTCCGCCACTTCCACCGGGGTGCCTTTCACTAACGCGCTGCCCACGCCCACGGCCAGCACGCCCGCTT
TGAACCATTCGCACACATTGTCCAGATTAACACCGCCGGTTGGCACAAATTTCACATTCGGAAACGGACC
TTTCATCGCTTTAACAAACTGCGGACCCACCACCTCACCCGGAAACAGTTTTAAGATGGTATGGCCCAGT
TTCATGGCTTTCACCAGTTCGGTCGGGGTCATAACGCCTGGCATATAGAACACACCCTTCTCCTTGCAAA
ATTGGCTAATTTCCTCGTCCAGGTGCGGACTCACAATGAATTCGGCGCCACTTTCCACCGCTTTACGGCA
CTGCTCCACGCTGGTCACGGTGCCCGCACCAATAATCGCGCCCATTTCCTTCAGAAAGCTCAGTTCCTTA
ATCACGGTATCCGCATCCGGCACGGTAAAGGTAATTTCAATCAGATGAACGCCGCCCAGGAAAACCGCCA
GCGCTTTCTTTTTCGCTTCTTCCACACTATTGGCACGCAGCACGGCAACGATCTTGTGTTTCTTGAACAG
CTCTTCGATCTTGCTACCAGAGTCAGAGCCGGAGCCAGATTTAGAACCGTTCAAATTATCCTTGCGCTTG
CTCTTGATACAACCCATGGTACCTCCGGATCGATAATTCTAGAGGGGCCCGTTTAAACGCTAGCCAGCTT
GGGTCTCCCTATAGTGAGTCGTATTAATTTCGATAAGCCAGTAAGCAGT
