>Addgene plasmid #79922 | pCMV-EPN-07 | depositor partial sequence | sequence record 162102 | EPN-07
CTAGAATTATCGATCCGGAGGTACCATGGGTTGTATCAAGAGCAAGCGCAAGGATAATTTGAACGGTTCT
AAATCTGGCTCCGGCTCTGACTCTGGTAGCAAGATCGAAGAGCTGTTCAAGAAACACAAGATCGTTGCCG
TGCTGCGTGCCAATAGTGTGGAAGAAGCGAAAAAGAAAGCGCTGGCGGTTTTCCTGGGCGGCGTTCATCT
GATTGAAATTACCTTTACCGTGCCGGATGCGGATACCGTGATTAAGGAACTGAGCTTTCTGAAGGAAATG
GGCGCGATTATTGGTGCGGGCACCGTGACCAGCGTGGAGCAGTGCCGTAAAGCGGTGGAAAGTGGCGCCG
AATTCATTGTGAGTCCGCACCTGGACGAGGAAATTAGCCAATTTTGCAAGGAGAAGGGTGTGTTCTATAT
GCCAGGCGTTATGACCCCGACCGAACTGGTGAAAGCCATGAAACTGGGCCATACCATCTTAAAACTGTTT
CCGGGTGAGGTGGTGGGTCCGCAGTTTGTTAAAGCGATGAAAGGTCCGTTTCCGAATGTGAAATTTGTGC
CAACCGGCGGTGTTAATCTGGACAATGTGTGCGAATGGTTCAAAGCGGGCGTGCTGGCCGTGGGCGTGGG
CAGCGCGTTAGTGAAAGGCACCCCGGTGGAAGTGGCGGAAAAGGCCAAGGCGTTCGTTGAGAAGATTCGT
GGCTGCACCGAACAGAAACTGATTAGCGAAGAAGATCTGCAGTCTCGTCCGGAACCGACCGCACCGCCGG
AAGAATCTTTCCGTTCTGGTGTTGAAACCACCACGCCACCGCAAAAACAGGAGCCGATCGACAAAGAACT
GTACCCGCTGACCTCTCTGCGTTCTCTGTTCGGTAACGACCCGTCTTCTCAGTGACTCGAGAAGCTTGCT
AGCAGATCTT
